>Addgene plasmid #126435 | pTBL401 GC sgRNA | addgene full sequence | sequence record 246023 | Addgene NGS Result
GACGTCGCTAGCTGTACAAAAAAGCAGGCTTTAAAGGAACCAATTCAGTCGACTGGATCCGGTACCAAGG
TCGGGCAGGAAGAGGGCCTATTTCCCATGATTCCTTCATATTTGCATATACGATACAAGGCTGTTAGAGA
GATAATTAGAATTAATTTGACTGTAAACACAAAGATATTAGTACAAAATACGTGACGTAGAAAGTAATAA
TTTCTTGGGTAGTTTGCAGTTTTAAAATTATGTTTTAAAATGGACTATCATATGCTTACCGTAACTTGAA
AGTATTTCGATTTCTTGGCTTTATATATCTTGTGGAAAGGACGAAACACCGCACCACTGCACTTCCAGCT
TGTTTTAGAGCTAGAAATAGCAAGTTAAAATAAGGCTAGTCCGTTATCAACTTGAAAAAGTGGCACCGAG
TCGGTGCTTTTTTTAAGCTTGGGCCGCTCGAGGTACCTCTCTACATATGACATGTGAGCAAAAGGCCAGC
AAAAGGCCAGGAACCGTAAAAAGGCCGCGTTGCTGGCGTTTTTCCATAGGCTCCGCCCCCCTGACGAGCA
TCACAAAAATCGACGCTCAAGTCAGAGGTGGCGAAACCCGACAGGACTATAAAGATACCAGGCGTTTCCC
CCTGGAAGCTCCCTCGTGCGCTCTCCTGTTCCGACCCTGCCGCTTACCGGATACCTGTCCGCCTTTCTCC
CTTCGGGAAGCGTGGCGCTTTCTCATAGCTCACGCTGTAGGTATCTCAGTTCGGTGTAGGTCGTTCGCTC
CAAGCTGGGCTGTGTGCACGAACCCCCCGTTCAGCCCGACCGCTGCGCCTTATCCGGTAACTATCGTCTT
GAGTCCAACCCGGTAAGACACGACTTATCGCCACTGGCAGCAGCCACTGGTAACAGGATTAGCAGAGCGA
GGTATGTAGGCGGTGCTACAGAGTTCTTGAAGTGGTGGCCTAACTACGGCTACACTAGAAGAACAGTATT
TGGTATCTGCGCTCTGCTGAAGCCAGTTACCTTCGGAAAAAGAGTTGGTAGCTCTTGATCCGGCAAACAA
ACCACCGCTGGTAGCGGTGGTTTTTTTGTTTGCAAGCAGCAGATTACGCGCAGAAAAAAAGGATCTCAAG
AAGATCCTTTGATCTTTTCTACGGGGTCTGACGCTCAGTGGAACGAAAACTCACGTTAAGGGATTTTGGT
CATGAGATTATCAAAAAGGATCTTCACCTAGATCCTTTTAAATTAAAAATGAAGTTTTAAATCAATCTAA
AGTATATATGAGTAAACTTGGTCTGACAGTTACCAATGCTTAATCAGTGAGGCACCTATCTCAGCGATCT
GTCTATTTCGTTCATCCATAGTTGCCTGACTCCCCGTCGTGTAGATAACTACGATACGGGAGGGCTTACC
ATCTGGCCCCAGTGCTGCAATGATACCGCGAGACCCACGCTCACCGGCTCCAGATTTATCAGCAATAAAC
CAGCCAGCCGGAAGGGCCGAGCGCAGAAGTGGTCCTGCAACTTTATCCGCCTCCATCCAGTCTATTAATT
GTTGCCGGGAAGCTAGAGTAAGTAGTTCGCCAGTTAATAGTTTGCGCAACGTTGTTGCCATTGCTACAGG
CATCGTGGTGTCACGCTCGTCGTTTGGTATGGCTTCATTCAGCTCCGGTTCCCAACGATCAAGGCGAGTT
ACATGATCCCCCATGTTGTGCAAAAAAGCGGTTAGCTCCTTCGGTCCTCCGATCGTTGTCAGAAGTAAGT
TGGCCGCAGTGTTATCACTCATGGTTATGGCAGCACTGCATAATTCTCTTACTGTCATGCCATCCGTAAG
ATGCTTTTCTGTGACTGGTGAGTACTCAACCAAGTCATTCTGAGAATAGTGTATGCGGCGACCGAGTTGC
TCTTGCCCGGCGTCAATACGGGATAATACCGCGCCACATAGCAGAACTTTAAAAGTGCTCATCATTGGAA
AACGTTCTTCGGGGCGAAAACTCTCAAGGATCTTACCGCTGTTGAGATCCAGTTCGATGTAACCCACTCG
TGCACCCAACTGATCTTCAGCATCTTTTACTTTCACCAGCGTTTCTGGGTGAGCAAAAACAGGAAGGCAA
AATGCCGCAAAAAAGGGAATAAGGGCGACACGGAAATGTTGAATACTCATACTCTTCCTTTTTCAATATT
ATTGAAGCATTTATCAGGGTTATTGTCTCATGAGCGGATACATATTTGAATGTATTTAGAAAAATAAACA
AATAGGGGTTCCGCGCACATTTCCCCGAAAAGTGCCACCT
Features (pLannotate 1.2.2; 6 found; start..end, strand, type, name):
     13..30      +  protein_bind   attB1 (fragment): mutant version of attB; recombination site for the Gateway® BP reaction BP Clonase™
     82..322     +  promoter       U6 promoter: RNA polymerase III promoter for human U6 snRNA
    352..427     +  misc_RNA       gRNA scaffold: guide RNA scaffold for the Streptococcus pyogenes CRISPR/Cas9 system
    531..1119    -  rep_origin     ori: high-copy-number ColE1/pMB1/pBR322/pUC origin of replication
   1290..2150    -  CDS            AmpR: β-lactamase; bla; confers resistance to ampicillin, carbenicillin, and related antibiotics
   2151..2255    -  promoter       AmpR promoter: bla
