[The description below was written by a language model from this plasmid's Addgene catalogue record and pLannotate feature annotations shown in this document.]
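Description:
pTBL401 GC sgRNA is a compact (about 2.3 kb) mammalian expression plasmid that produces a single guide RNA for the Streptococcus pyogenes CRISPR/Cas9 system. It derives from the pSQT1313 backbone, which the depositors modified so that it expresses only one sgRNA. In bacteria it is maintained through a ColE1/pUC-type origin of replication and selected with ampicillin via a β-lactamase gene driven by its native bla promoter. The catalogue entry lists the plasmid as low copy, whereas the annotation describes the origin as a high-copy type; the record does not resolve this difference. A short fragment resembling a Gateway attB1 site is also annotated upstream of the expression cassette, and appears to be a backbone remnant with no stated function.

The payload is a 21 bp spacer directed against a human genomic protospacer that has a GC dinucleotide at the Cas9 cut site. It sits between the human U6 promoter, an RNA polymerase III promoter suited to making short, uncapped transcripts, and the SpCas9 gRNA scaffold, so transcription yields a complete sgRNA. The plasmid carries no Cas9 or other nuclease coding sequence and no mammalian selection marker or reporter, so the nuclease must be supplied from a separate construct. According to the depositor, the spacer was introduced by inverse PCR followed by in vivo recombination in E. coli. The associated work concerns lineage tracing and analog recording in mammalian cells by single-site DNA writing, and this guide serves to direct cutting to a target with a defined GC sequence context at the break point. The record does not name the genomic locus targeted.
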