Addgene plasmid #126435: pTBL401 GC sgRNA
Purpose: To target a protospacer with GC at the cut site.
Depositing lab: Chang Liu. Depositing organization: University of California, Irvine. Publication: Lineage tracing and analog recording in mammalian cells by single-site DNA writing. Loveless TB, Grotts JH, Schechter MW, Forouzmand E, Carlson CK, Agahi BS, Liang G, Ficht M, Liu B, Xie X, Liu CC. Nat Chem Biol. 2021 Jun;17(6):739-747. doi: 10.1038/s41589-021-00769-8. Epub 2021 Mar 22. PubMed 33753928.
Backbone
  Vector backbone: pSQT1313
  Backbone manufacturer: Keith Joung
  Backbone size w/o insert (bp): 2259
  Total vector size (bp): 2280
  Modifications to backbone: The backbone was modified to express only one sgRNA.
  Vector type: Mammalian Expression
Growth in bacteria
  Bacterial resistance: Ampicillin, 100 μg/mL
  Growth temperature: 37°C
  Growth strain: DH5alpha
  Copy number: Low Copy
Gene/Insert
  Gene/Insert name: spacer against human genome with GC at cut site
  Species: H. sapiens (human)
  Insert size (bp): 21
  Promoter: human U6
  Cloning method: Unknown
  Sequencing primers: 5′ AGGGTTATTGTCTCATGAGCGG; 3′ CGGACAGGTATCCGGTAAGC
Resource information
  A portion of this plasmid was derived from a plasmid made by: Keith Joung; the backbone was created from pSQT1313, Addgene #53370.
Terms and licenses: Academic/Nonprofit Terms; Industry Terms: Not Available to Industry
Depositor comments: This construct was cloned by inverse PCR and in vivo recombination in E. coli strain SS320. Please visit https://doi.org/10.1101/639120 for bioRxiv preprint.
How to cite: pTBL401 GC sgRNA was a gift from Chang Liu (Addgene plasmid # 126435 ; http://n2t.net/addgene:126435 ; RRID:Addgene_126435)
